Addgene plasmid #55170: pBS4S
Purpose: (Empty Backbone) Empty vector, integration at thrC, ampr, specr
Depositing lab: Thorsten Mascher. Depositing organization: Ludwig-Maximilians-Universitaet Muenchen (LMU). Publication: The Bacillus BioBrick Box: generation and evaluation of essential genetic building blocks for standardized work with Bacillus subtilis. Radeck J, Kraft K, Bartels J, Cikovic T, Durr F, Emenegger J, Kelterborn S, Sauer C, Fritz G, Gebhard S, Mascher T. J Biol Eng. 2013 Dec 2;7(1):29. doi: 10.1186/1754-1611-7-29. PubMed 24295448.
Backbone
  Vector backbone: pDG1731
  Backbone manufacturer: Guerout-Fleury, et al. 1996
  Modifications to backbone: The erm-resistance outside of the integrative part of pDG1731 was removed via cut-ligation with MluI and BssHI, resulting in a 4.7 kb vector. The PstI site in bla was removed by site directed mutagenesis. The PstI site in thrB was removed performing site-directed mutagenesis. The spc-promoter with upstream PstI-overhang was amplified and cut with PstI and PciI. The MCS was cut from pSB1C3 with EcoRI and PstI. The vector was cut with EcoRI and PciI and the 4.3 kb-fragment ligated with both cut DNA-fragments. The remaining NgoMIV sites were removed by subsequent site-directed mutagenesis.
  Vector type: Synthetic Biology ; Bacillus BioBrick Box
  Promoter: none
  Selectable markers: spectinomycin resistance in B. subtilis
Growth in bacteria
  Bacterial resistance: Ampicillin, 100 μg/mL
  Growth temperature: 37°C
  Growth strain: DH5alpha
  Copy number: Unknown
Gene/Insert
  Cloning method: Restriction Enzyme
Terms and licenses: Academic/Nonprofit Terms; Industry Terms: Not Available to Industry
Depositor comments: This is an “empty” vector that lacks promoters and reporter genes. The integrative part contains the flanking homology regions, a resistance cassette for selection in B. subtilis and the multiple cloning site (MCS), containing an rfp-cassette flanked by the restriction sites EcoRI, NotI, XbaI (upstream) and SpeI, NotI and PstI (downstream). They allow cloning in BioBrick standard with selection for white colonies as a result of the removal of the rfp-insert, which – if still present – leads to formation of red colonies in E. coli. For sequencing of inserts, use the following primers: fwd: CGCTCAAGCTGTCATGTACG rev: CGTATGTATTCAAATATATCCTCCTCAC
How to cite: pBS4S was a gift from Thorsten Mascher (Addgene plasmid # 55170 ; http://n2t.net/addgene:55170 ; RRID:Addgene_55170)
