[The description below was written by a language model from this plasmid's Addgene catalogue record.]
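Description:
pBS4S is an empty integrative backbone from the Bacillus BioBrick Box, a set of standardized parts for synthetic biology in Bacillus subtilis. It derives from pDG1731 and works as an E. coli/B. subtilis shuttle construct. In E. coli it is propagated as a plasmid under ampicillin selection (bla). In B. subtilis its integrative portion is designed to insert into the chromosome at the thrC locus through flanking homology regions, and integrants are selected with spectinomycin. The record does not give the copy number in E. coli or describe the replication origin.

Several changes were made to make the parent vector compatible with BioBrick assembly. The erythromycin resistance gene that lay outside the integrative region was deleted. PstI sites in bla and thrB, as well as the remaining NgoMIV sites, were removed by site-directed mutagenesis. The spectinomycin resistance promoter was re-introduced alongside a multiple cloning site taken from pSB1C3.

This cloning site carries an rfp cassette flanked by EcoRI, NotI and XbaI upstream and by SpeI, NotI and PstI downstream. Replacing the cassette with an insert gives white E. coli colonies, whereas uncut or religated vector gives red ones, so recombinants can be identified visually.

The vector itself supplies no promoter or reporter for the cloned part, so any regulatory elements must come with the insert. It is typically used to place BioBrick-format parts or devices as stable single copies in the B. subtilis genome at thrC.
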