>Addgene plasmid #55170 | pBS4S | depositor partial sequence | sequence record 85536 | Full Sequence
GAATTCGCGGCCGCTTCTAGAGCAATACGCAAACCGCCTCTCCCCGCGCGTTGGCCGATTCATTAATGCA
GCTGGCACGACAGGTTTCCCGACTGGAAAGCGGGCAGTGAGCGCAACGCAATTAATGTGAGTTAGCTCAC
TCATTAGGCACCCCAGGCTTTACACTTTATGCTTCCGGCTCGTATGTTGTGTGGAATTGTGAGCGGATAA
CAATTTCACACATACTAGAGAAAGAGGAGAAATACTAGATGGCTTCCTCCGAAGACGTTATCAAAGAGTT
CATGCGTTTCAAAGTTCGTATGGAAGGTTCCGTTAACGGTCACGAGTTCGAAATCGAAGGTGAAGGTGAA
GGTCGTCCGTACGAAGGTACCCAGACCGCTAAACTGAAAGTTACCAAAGGTGGTCCGCTGCCGTTCGCTT
GGGACATCCTGTCCCCGCAGTTCCAGTACGGTTCCAAAGCTTACGTTAAACACCCGGCTGACATCCCGGA
CTACCTGAAACTGTCCTTCCCGGAAGGTTTCAAATGGGAACGTGTTATGAACTTCGAAGACGGTGGTGTT
GTTACCGTTACCCAGGACTCCTCCCTGCAAGACGGTGAGTTCATCTACAAAGTTAAACTGCGTGGTACCA
ACTTCCCGTCCGATGGTCCGGTTATGCAGAAAAAAACCATGGGTTGGGAAGCTTCCACCGAACGTATGTA
CCCGGAAGACGGTGCTCTGAAAGGTGAAATCAAAATGCGTCTGAAACTGAAAGACGGTGGTCACTACGAC
GCTGAAGTTAAAACCACCTACATGGCTAAAAAACCGGTTCAGCTGCCGGGTGCTTACAAAACCGACATCA
AACTGGACATCACCTCCCACAACGAAGACTACACCATCGTTGAACAGTACGAACGTGCTGAAGGTCGTCA
CTCCACCGGTGCTTAATAACGCTGATAGTGCTAGTGTAGATCGCTACTAGAGCCAGGCATCAAATAAAAC
GAAAGGCTCAGTCGAAAGACTGGGCCTTTCGTTTTATCTGTTGTTTGTCGGTGAACGCTCTCTACTAGAG
TCACACTGGCTCACCTTCGGGTGGGCCTTTCTGCGTTTATATACTAGTAGCGGCCGCTGCAGGATAAAAA
ATTTAGAAGCCAATGAAATCTATAAATAAACTAAATTAAGTTTATTTAATTAACAACTATGGATATAAAA
TAGGTACTAATCAAAATAGTGAGGAGGATATATTTGAATACATACGAACAAATTAATAAAGTGAAAAAAA
TACTTCGGAAACATTTAAAAAATAACCTTATTGGTACTTACATGTTTGGATCAGGAGTTGAGAGTGGACT
AAAACCAAATAGTGATCTTGACTTTTTAGTCGTCGTATCTGAACCATTGACAGATCAAAGTAAAGAAATA
CTTATACAAAAAATTAGACCTATTTCAAAAAAAATAGGAGATAAAAGCAACTTACGATATATTGAATTAA
CAATTATTATTCAGCAAGAAATGGTACCGTGGAATCATCCTCCCAAACAAGAATTTATTTATGGAGAATG
GTTACAAGAGCTTTATGAACAAGGATACATTCCTCAGAAGGAATTAAATTCAGATTTAACCATAATGCTT
TACCAAGCAAAACGAAAAAATAAAAGAATATACGGAAATTATGACTTAGAGGAATTACTACCTGATATTC
CATTTTCTGATGTGAGAAGAGCCATTATGGATTCGTCAGAGGAATTAATAGATAATTATCAGGATGATGA
AACCAACTCTATATTAACTTTATGCCGTATGATTTTAACTATGGACACGGGTAAAATCATACCAAAAGAT
ATTGCGGGAAATGCAGTGGCTGAATCTTCTCCATTAGAACATAGGGAGAGAATTTTGTTAGCAGTTCGTA
GTTATCTTGGAGAGAATATTGAATGGACTAATGAAAATGTAAATTTAACTATAAACTATTTAAATAACAG
ATTAAAAAAATTATAAAAAAATTGAAAAAATGGTGGAAACACTTTTTTCAATTTTTTTGTTTTATTATTT
AATATTTGGGAAATATTCATTCTAATTGGTAATCAGATTTTAGAAAACAATAAACCCTTGCATAGGGGGA
TCTCGAGGCCTTCCGAAAATGCGCGGCTTTGAAGCTGAGGGTGCGGCGGCAATCGTGCGCAATGAAGTGA
TTGAAAATCCGGAAACAATAGCGACAGCCATTCGTATCGGAAACCCGGCAAGCTGGGACAAAGCTGTAAA
GGCAGCCGAGGAATCCAATGGGAAAATTGACGAAGTCACTGATGATGAAATCCTTCACGCATATCAGCTG
ATCGCCCGTGTAGAAGGCGTGTTTGCAGAACCAGGTTCTTGCGCGTCTATCGCAGGAGTGCTGAAACAGG
TGAAATCCGGAGAAATTCCGAAAGGCAGCAAGGTCGTAGCTGTGTTAACAGGAAACGGACTGAAAGATCC
GAACACAGCGGTCGACATTTCAGAAATCAAGCCTGTCACATTGCCGACTGATGAAGACAGCATCCTTGAA
TATGTAAAAGGAGCGGCCCGTGTATGAACGAAGCCGACATGCTGTTCTCTGTCACTGTTCCCGGAAGCAC
AGCTAACCTAGGCCCCGGCTTTGATTCAGTCGGAATGGCGCTCAGCAGATATTTGAAGCTGACCGTCTTT
GAAAGCGACAAATGGTCTTTTGAGGCTGAAACAGAAACAGTCGCCGGAATTAATTCGAGCTCCTTTAACT
TCCTCACCAGTAGTTGTATCGGTACCATAAGTAGAAGCAGCAACCCAAGTAGCTTTACCAGCATCCGGTT
CAACCAGCATAGTAAGAATCTTACTGGACATCGGCAGTTCTTCGAACAGTGCGCCAACTACCAGCTCTTT
CTACAGTTCATTCAGGGCACCGGAGAACCTGCGTGCAATCCATCTTGTTCAATCATGCGAAACGATCCTC
ATCCTGTCTCTTGATCCATGGATTACGCGCGACCTTCAGCATCGCCGGCATGTCCCCCTGGCGGACGGGA
AGTATCCAGCTCGAGGTCGGGCCGCGTTGCTGGCGTTTTTCCATAGGCTCCGCCCCCCTGACGAGCATCA
CAAAAATCGACGCTCAAGTCAGAGGTGGCGAAACCCGACAGGACTATAAAGATACCAGGCGTTTCCCCCT
GGAAGCTCCCTCGTGCGCTCTCCTGTTCCGACCCTGCCGCTTACCGGATACCTGTCCGCCTTTCTCCCTT
CGGGAAGCGTGGCGCTTTCTCATAGCTCACGCTGTAGGTATCTCAGTTCGGTGTAGGTCGTTCGCTCCAA
GCTGGGCTGTGTGCACGAACCCCCCGTTCAGCCCGACCGCTGCGCCTTATCCGGTAACTATCGTCTTGAG
TCCAACCCGGTAAGACACGACTTATCGCCACTGGCAGCAGCCACTGGTAACAGGATTAGCAGAGCGAGGT
ATGTAGGCGGTGCTACAGAGTTCTTGAAGTGGTGGCCTAACTACGGCTACACTAGAAGGACAGTATTTGG
TATCTGCGCTCTGCTGAAGCCAGTTACCTTCGGAAAAAGAGTTGATAGCTCTTGATCCGGCAAACAAACC
ACCGCTGGTAGCGGTGGTTTTTTTGTTTGCAAGCAGCAGATTACGCGCAGAAAAAAAGGATCTCAAGAAG
ATCCTTTGATCTTTTCTACGGGGTCTGACGCTCAGTGGAACGAAAACTCACGTTAAGGGATTTTGGTCAT
GAGATTATCAAAAAGGATCTTCACCTAGATCCTTTTAAATTAAAAATGAAGTTTTAAATCAATCTAAAGT
ATATATGAGTAAACTTGGTCTGACAGTTACCAATGCTTAATCAGTGAGGCACCTATCTCAGCGATCTGTC
TATTTCGTTCATCCATAGTTGCCTGACTCCCCGTCGTGTAGATAACTACGATACGGGAGGGCTTACCATC
TGGCCCCAGTGCTGCAATGATACCGCGAGACCCACGCTCACCGGCTCCAGATTTATCAGCAATAAACCAG
CCAGCCGGAAGGGCCGAGCGCAGAAGTGGTCCTGCAACTTTATCCGCCTCCATCCAGTCTATTAATTGTT
GCCGGGAAGCTAGAGTAAGTAGTTCGCCAGTTAATAGTTTGCGCAACGTTGTTGCCATTGCTGCCGGCAT
CGTGGTGTCACGCTCGTCGTTTGGTATGGCTTCATTCAGCTCCGGTTCCCAACGATCAAGGCGAGTTACA
TGATCCCCCATGTTGTGCAAAAAAGCGGTTAGCTCCTTCGGTCCTCCGATCGTTGTCAGAAGTAAGTTGG
CCGCAGTGTTATCACTCATGGTTATGGCAGCACTGCATAATTCTCTTACTGTCATGCCATCCGTAAGATG
CTTTTCTGTGACTGGTGAGTACTCAACCAAGTCATTCTGAGAATAGTGTATGCGGCGACCGAGTTGCTCT
TGCCCGGCGTCAACACGGGATAATACCGCGCCACATAGCAGAACTTTAAAAGTGCTCATCATTGGAAAAC
GTTCTTCGGGGCGAAAACTCTCAAGGATCTTACCGCTGTTGAGATCCAGTTCGATGTAACCCACTCGTGC
ACCCAACTGATCTTCAGCATCTTTTACTTTCACCAGCGTTTCTGGGTGAGCAAAAACAGGAAGGCAAAAT
GCCGCAAAAAAGGGAATAAGGGCGACACGGAAATGTTGAATACTCATACTCTTCCTTTTTCAATATTATT
GAAGCATTTATCAGGGTTATTGTCTCATGAGCGGATACATATTTGAATGTATTTAGAAAAATAAACAAAT
AGGGGTTCCGCGCACATTTCCCCGAAAAGTGCCACCTGACGTCTAAGAAACCATTATTATCATGACATTA
ACCTATAAAAATAGGCGTATCACGAGGCCCTTTCGTCTTCAAGAATTAATTCATGTAAAAGATGAGGTTG
GTTCATTCTCGAAAATTACATCTGTGTTCTCAGAGCGGGGCGTGACGTTTGAAAAAATCCTTCAGCTGCC
AATTAAAGGCCATGATGAGTTAGCTGAAATCGTAATTGTCACACATCATACATCAGAAGCTGATTTCAGT
GATATCCTGCAAAACCTAAATGATTTGGAAGTCGTTCAAGAAGTCAAAAGCACATATCGTGTAGAAGGGA
ACGGTTGGAGCTAATGTGGAAAGGACTTATCCATCAATATAAAGAATTTTTACCTGTAACAGATCAAACA
CCGGCGCTAACTTTACATGAAGGAAACACACCTCTTATTCACCTGCCGAAGCTGTCTGAGCAGCTCGGAA
TTGAGCTTCATGTCAAAACGGAAGGCGTCAATCCTACGGGATCATTTAAAGATCGCGGAATGGTTATGGC
TGTGGCAAAGGCAAAAGAAGAAGGCAATGACACGATTATGTGCGCGTCAACAGGTAACACTTCCGCTGCT
GCGGCAGCATATGCAGCCCGTGCTAACATGAAATGCATTGTCATCATCCCGAACGGAAAAATTGCATTTG
GAAAACTCGCTCAAGCTGTCATGTACGGAGCCGAGATTATCGCAATTGACGGAAACTTTGACGATGCGCT
TAAAATTGTCCGTTCCATCTGTGAGAAATCACCGATTGCCCTTGTCAACTCAGTCAACCCTTACCGCATT
GAAGGCCAAAAAACTGCTGCCTTCGGATCCTAGAAGCTTATC
