>Addgene plasmid #55170 | pBS4S | addgene partial sequence | sequence record 91157 | BB/S/F-suffix 5'-CTGCAGCGGCCGCTACTAGT-3'
CCGAAGGTGAGCCAGTGTGACTCTAGTAGAGAGCGTTCACCGACAAACAACAGATAAAACGAAAGGCCCA
GTCTTTCGACTGAGCCTTTCGTTTTATTTGATGCCTGGCTCTAGTAGCGATCTACACTAGCACTATCAGC
GTTATTAAGCACCGGTGGAGTGACGACCTTCAGCACGTTCGTACTGTTCAACGATGGTGTAGTCTTCGTT
GTGGGAGGTGATGTCCAGTTTGATGTCGGTTTTGTAAGCACCCGGCAGCTGAACCGGTTTTTTAGCCATG
TAGGTGGTTTTAACTTCAGCGTCGTAGTGACCACCGTCTTTCAGTTTCAGACGCATTTTGATTTCACCTT
TCAGAGCACCGTCTTCCGGGTACATACGTTCGGTGGAAGCTTCCCAACCCATGGTTTTTTTCTGCATAAC
CGGACCATCGGACGGGAAGTTGGTACCACGCAGTTTAACTTTGTAGATGAACTCACCGTCTTGCAGGGAG
GAGTCCTGGGTAACGGTAACAACACCACCGTCTTCGAAGTTCATAACACGTTCCCATTTGAAACCTTCCG
GGAAGGACAGTTTCAGGTAGTCCGGGATGTCAGCCGGGTGTTTAACGTAAGCTTTGGAACCGTACTGGAA
CTGCGGGGACAGGATGTCCCAAGCGAACGGCAGCGGACCACCTTTGGTAACTTTCAGTTTAGCGGTCTGG
GTACCTTCGTACGGACGACCTTCACCTTCACCTTCGATTTCGAACTCGTGACCGTTAACGGAACCTTCCA
TACGAACTTTGAAACGCATGAACTCTTTGATAACGTCTTCGGAGGAAGCCATCTAGTATTTCTCCTCTTT
CTCTAGTATGTGTGAAATTGTTATCCGCTCACAATTCCACACAACATACGAGCCGGAAGCATAAAGTGTA
AAGCCTGGGGTGCCTAATGAGTGAGCTAACTCACATTAATTGCGTTGCGCTCACTGCCCGCTTTCCAGTC
GGGAAACCTGTCGTGCCAGCTGCATTAATGAATCGGCCAACGCGCGGGGAGAGGCGGTTTGCGTATTGCT
CTAGAAGCGGCCGCGAATTC
