>Addgene plasmid #55170 | pBS4S | addgene partial sequence | sequence record 92933 | jkRFP-F 5'-tggtcactacgacgctgaag-3'
AAACCGGTTCAGCTGCCGGGTGCTTACAAAACCGACATCAAACTGGACATCACCTCCCACAACGAAGACT
ACACCATCGTTGAACAGTACGAACGTGCTGAAGGTCGTCACTCCACCGGTGCTTAATAACGCTGATAGTG
CTAGTGTAGATCGCTACTAGAGCCAGGCATCAAATAAAACGAAAGGCTCAGTCGAAAGACTGGGCCTTTC
GTTTTATCTGTTGTTTGTCGGTGAACGCTCTCTACTAGAGTCACACTGGCTCACCTTCGGGTGGGCCTTT
CTGCGTTTATATACTAGTAGCGGCCGCTGCAGGATAAAAAATTTAGAAGCCAATGAAATCTATAAATAAA
CTAAATTAAGTTTATTTAATTAACAACTATGGATATAAAATAGGTACTAATCAAAATAGTGAGGAGGATA
TATTTGAATACATACGAACAAATTAATAAAGTGAAAAAAATACTTCGGAAACATTTAAAAAATAACCTTA
TTGGTACTTACATGTTTGGATCAGGAGTTGAGAGTGGACTAAAACCAAATAGTGATCTTGACTTTTTAGT
CGTCGTATCTGAACCATTGACAGATCAAAGTAAAGAAATACTTATACAAAAAATTAGACCTATTTCAAAA
AAAATAGGAGATAAAAGCAACTTACGATATATTGAATTAACAATTATTATTCAGCAAGAAATGGTACCGT
GGAATCATCCTCCCAAACAAGAATTTATTTATGGAGAATGGTTACAAGAGCTTTATGAACAAGGATACAT
TCCTCAGAAGGAATTAAATTCAGATTTAACCATAATGCTTTACCAAGCAAAACGAAAAAATAAAAGAATA
TACGGAAATTATGACTTAGAGGAATTACTACCTGATATTCCATTTTCTGATGTGAGAAGAGCCATTATGG
ATTCGTC
